>Addgene plasmid #249149 | pSA099 PGK1_IVS3-Cas9-BFP | addgene full sequence | sequence record 496391 | Addgene NGS Result
GAAGATCCTTTGATCTTTTCTACGGGGTCTGACGCTCAGTGGAACGAAAACTCACGTTAAGGGATTTTGG
TCATGAGATTATCAAAAAGGATCTTCACCTAGATCCTTTTAAATTAAAAATGAAGTTTTAAATCAATCTA
AAGTATATATGAGTAAACTTGGTCTGACAGTTACCAATGCTTAATCAGTGAGGCACCTATCTCAGCGATC
TGTCTATTTCGTTCATCCATAGTTGCATTTAAATTTCCGAACTCTCCAAGGCCCTCGTCGGAAAATCTTC
AAACCTTTCGTCCGATCCATCTTGCAGGCTACCTCTCGAACGAACTATCGCAAGTCTCTTGGCCGGCCTT
GCGCCTTGGCTATTGCTTGGCAGCGCCTATCGCCAGGTATTACTCCAATCCCGAATATCCGAGATCGGGA
TCACCCGAGAGAAGTTCAACCTACATCCTCAATCCCGATCTATCCGAGATCCGAGGAATATCGAAATCGG
GGCGCGCCTGGCCTCCGCGCCGGGTTTTGGCGCCTCCCGCGGGCGCCCCCCTCGTCACGGCGAGCGCTGC
CACGTCAGACGAAGGGCGCAGGAGCGTCCTGATCCTTCCGCCCGGACGCTCAGGACAGCGGCCCGCTGCT
CATAAGACTCGGCCTTAGAACCCCAGTATCAGCAGAAGGACATTTTAGGACGGGACTTGGGTGACTCTAG
GGCACTGGTTTTCTTTCCAGAGAGCGGAACAGGCGAGGAAAAGTAGTCCCTTCTCGGCGATTCTGCGGAG
GGATCTCCGTGGGGCGGTGAACGCCGATGATTATATAAGGACGCGCCGGGTGTGGCACAGCTAGTTCCGT
CGCAGCCGGGATTTGGGTCGCGGTTCTTGTTTGTGGATCGCTGTGATCGTCACTTGGTGAGTAGCGGGCT
GCTGGGCTGGCCGGGGCTTTCGTGGCCGCCGGGCCGCTCGGTGGGACGGAAGCGTGTGGAGAGACCGCCA
AGGGCTGTAGTCTGGGTCCGCGAGCAAGGTTGCCCTGAACTGGGGGTTGGGGGGAGCGCAGCAAAATGGC
GGCTGTTCCCGAGTCTTGAATGGAAGACGCTTGTGAGGCGGGCTGTGAGGTCGTTGAAACAAGGTGGGGG
GCATGGTGGGCGGCAAGAACCCAAGGTCTTGAGCCCTTCGCTAATGCGGGAAAGCTCTTATTCGGGTGAG
ATGGGCTGGGCACCATCTGGGGACCCTGACGTGAAGTTTGTCACTGACTGGAGAACTCGGTTTGTCGTCT
GTTGCGGGGGCGGCAGTTATGGCGGTGCCGTTGGGCAGTGCACCCGTACCTTTGGGAGCGCGCGCCCTCG
TCGTGTCGTGACGTCACCCGTTCTGTTGGCTTATAATGCAGGGTGGGGCCACCTGCCGGTAGGTGTGCGG
TAGGCTTTTCTCCGTCGCAGGACGCAGGGTTCGGGCCTAGGGTAGGCTCTCCTGAATCGACAGGCGCCGG
ACCTCTGGTGAGGGGAGGGATAAGTGAGGCGTCAGTTTCTTTGGTCGGTTTTATGTACCTATCTTCTTAA
GTAGCTGAAGCTCCGGTTTTGAACTATGCGCTCGGGGTTGGCGAGTGTGTTTTGTGAAGTTTTTTAGGCA
CCTTTTGAAATGTAATCATTTGGGTCAATATGTAATTTTCAGTGTTAGACTTGTAAATTGTCCGCTAAAT
TCTGGCCGTTTTTGGCTTTTTTGTTAGACAACATGGCCAAGCCTTTGTCTCAAGAAGAATCCACCCTCAT
TGAAAGAGCAACGGCTACAATCAACAGCATCCCCATCTCTGAAGACTACAGCGTCGCCAGCGCAGCTCTC
TCTAGCGACGGCCGCATCTTCACTGGTGTCAATGTATATCATTTTACTGGGGGACCTTGTGCAGAACTCG
TGGTGCTGGGCACTGCTGCTGCTGCGGCAGCTGGCAACCTGACTTGTATCGTCGCGATCGGAAATGAGAA
CAGGGGCATCTTGAGCCCCTGCGGACGGTGCCGACAGGTGCTTCTCGATCTGCATCCTGGGATCAAAGCC
ATAGTGAAGGACAGTGATGGACAGCCGACGGCAGTTGGGATTCGTGAATTGCTGCCCTCTGGTTATGTGT
GGGAGGGCTAAGCTAGTATGTAAGCCTAGTCTTAGATAATAAAATCGCTATCCATCGAAGATGGATGTGT
GTTGGTTTTTTGTGTGTGTAACGCTAGGCGCGCCTGGTGTACCGAGAACGATCCTCTCAGTGCGAGTCTC
GACGATCCATATCGTTGCTTGGCAGTCAGCCAGTCGGAATCCAGCTTGGGACCCAGGAAGTCCAATCGTC
AGATATTGTACTCAAGCCTGGTCACGGCAGCGTACCGATCTGTTTAAACCTAGATATTGATAGTCTGATC
GGTCAACGTATAATCGAGTCCTAGCTTTTGCAAACATCTATCAAGAGACAGGATCAGCAGGAGGCTTTCG
CATGAGTATTCAACATTTCCGTGTCGCCCTTATTCCCTTTTTTGCGGCATTTTGCCTTCCTGTTTTTGCT
CACCCAGAAACGCTGGTGAAAGTAAAAGATGCTGAAGATCAGTTGGGTGCGCGAGTGGGTTACATCGAAC
TGGATCTCAACAGCGGTAAGATCCTTGAGAGTTTTCGCCCCGAAGAACGCTTTCCAATGATGAGCACTTT
TAAAGTTCTGCTATGTGGCGCGGTATTATCCCGTATTGACGCCGGGCAAGAGCAACTCGGTCGCCGCATA
CACTATTCTCAGAATGACTTGGTTGAGTATTCACCAGTCACAGAAAAGCATCTTACGGATGGCATGACAG
TAAGAGAATTATGCAGTGCTGCCATAACCATGAGTGATAACACTGCGGCCAACTTACTTCTGACAACGAT
TGGAGGACCGAAGGAGCTAACCGCTTTTTTGCACAACATGGGGGATCATGTAACTCGCCTTGATCGTTGG
GAACCGGAGCTGAATGAAGCCATACCAAACGACGAGCGTGACACCACGATGCCTGTAGCAATGGCAACAA
CCTTGCGTAAACTATTAACTGGCGAACTACTTACTCTAGCTTCCCGGCAACAGTTGATAGACTGGATGGA
GGCGGATAAAGTTGCAGGACCACTTCTGCGCTCGGCCCTTCCGGCTGGCTGGTTTATTGCTGATAAATCT
GGAGCCGGTGAGCGTGGGTCTCGCGGTATCATTGCAGCACTGGGGCCAGATGGTAAGCCCTCCCGTATCG
TAGTTATCTACACGACGGGGAGTCAGGCAACTATGGATGAACGAAATAGACAGATCGCTGAGATAGGTGC
CTCACTGATTAAGCATTGGTAACCGATTCTAGGTGCATTGGCGCAGAAAAAAATGCCTGATGCGACGCTG
CGCGTCTTATACTCCCACATATGCCAGATTCAGCAACGGATACGGCTTCCCCAACTTGCCCACTTCCATA
CGTGTCCTCCTTACCAGAAATTTATCCTTAAGATCCCGAATCGTTTAAACTCGACTCTGGCTCTATCGAA
TCTCCGTCGTTTCGAGCTTACGCGAACAGCCGTGGCGCTCATTTGCTCGTCGGGCATCGAATCTCGTCAG
CTATCGTCAGCTTACCTTTTTGGCAGCGATCGCGGCTCCCGACATCTTGGACCATTAGCTCCACAGGTAT
CTTCTTCCCTCTAGTGGTCATAACAGCAGCTTCAGCTACCTCTCAATTCAAAAAACCCCTCAAGACCCGT
TTAGAGGCCCCAAGGGGTTATGCTATCAATCGTTGCGTTACACACACAAAAAACCAACACACATCCATCT
TCGATGGATAGCGATTTTATTATCTAACTGCTGATCGAGTGTAGCCCTTAACCGCTTTTGAATGTCCGTC
TTAGTTAATCCCTAATTGAACGCTCCAAAAGGTGACTTCCAATAGGGATTTATTCCTTTTAAAATTAACG
GCATAATCGTAGATCTCGTGAGGCTCCGGTGCCCGTCAGTGGGCAGAGCGCACATCGCCCACAGTCCCCG
AGAAGTTGGGGGGAGGGGTCGGCAATTGAACCGGTGCCTAGAGAAGGTGGCGCGGGGTAAACTGGGAAAG
TGATGTCGTGTACTGGCTCCGCCTTTTTCCCGAGGGTGGGGGAGAACCGTATATAAGTGCACTAGTCGCC
GTGAACGTTCTTTTTCGCAACGGGTTTGCCGCCAGAACACAGGTAAGTGCCGTGTGTGGTTCCCGCGGGC
CTGGCCTCTTTACGGGTTATGGCCCTTGCGTGCCTTGAATTACTTCCACCTGGCTGCAGTACGTGATTCT
TGATCCCGAGCTTCGGGTTGGAAGTGGGTGGGAGAGTTCGTGGCCTTGCGCTTAAGGAGCCCCTTCGCCT
CGTGCTTGAGTTGTGGCCTGGCCTGGGCGCTGGGGCCGCCGCGTGCGAATCTGGTGGCACCTTCGCGCCT
GTCTCGCTGCTTTCGATAAGTCTCTAGCCATTTAAAATTTTTGATGACCTGCTGCGACGCTTTTTTTCTG
GCAAGATAGTCTTGTAAATGCGGGCCAAGATCAGCACACTGGTATTTCGGTTTTTGGGGCCGCGGGCGGC
GACGGGGCCCGTGCGTCCCAGCGCACATGTTCGGCGAGGCGGGGCCTGCGAGCGCGGCCACCGAGAATCG
GACGGGGGTAGTCTCAAGCTGCCCGGCCTGCTCTGGTGCCTGGCCTCGCGCCGCCGTGTATCGCCCCGCC
CTGGGCGGCAAGGCTGGCCCGGTCGGCACCAGTTGCGTGAGCGGAAAGATGGCCGCTTCCCGGCCCTGCT
GCAGGGAGCACAAAATGGAGGACGCGGCGCTCGGGAGAGCGGGCGGGTGAGTCACCCACACAAAGGAAAA
GGGCCTTTCCGTCCTCAGCCGTCGCTTCATGTGACTCCACGGAGTACCGGGCGCCGTCCAGGCACCTCGA
TTAGTTCTCCAGCTTTTGGAGTACGTCGTCTTTAGGTTGGGGGGAGGGGTTTTATGCGATGGAGTTTCCC
CACACTGAGTGGGTGGAGACTGAAGTTAGGCCAGCTTGGCACTTGATGTAATTCTCCTTGGAATTTGCCC
TTTTTGAGTTTGGATCTTGGTTCATTCTCAAGCCTCAGACAGTGGTTCAAAGTTTTTTTCTTCCATTTCA
GGTGTCGTGAAAACTACCCCTAAAAGCCAAAAGATCTTTGTCGATCCTACCATCCACTCGACACACCCGC
CAGCGGCCGCTGCCAAGCTTGCTAGGAATTCCGCGTCTGCAGGATATCAAGCTTGCGGTACGTAAGTGCC
AGGCTCTGGTGCTGGTAGACTTTGTGGCGGGGGAAGTTGTCAAGCACGTTGTTACTGGTTTTTAACTTTC
ATACTGCTCAAGTGTCTTCATCTCTTCCTCTTCTCAGCGCGGGCCCGGCCACCATGGACAAGAAGTACAG
CATCGGCCTGGACATCGGCACCAACTCTGTGGGCTGGGCCGTGATCACCGACGAGTACAAGGTGCCCAGC
AAGAAATTCAAGGTGCTGGGCAACACCGACCGGCACAGCATCAAGAAGAACCTGATCGGCGCCCTGCTGT
TCGACAGCGGAGAAACAGCCGAGGCCACCCGGCTGAAGAGAACCGCCAGAAGAAGATACACCAGACGGAA
GAACCGGATCTGCTATCTGCAAGAGATCTTCAGCAACGAGATGGCCAAGGTGGACGACAGCTTCTTCCAC
AGACTGGAAGAGTCCTTCCTGGTGGAAGAGGATAAGAAGCACGAGCGGCACCCCATCTTCGGCAACATCG
TGGACGAGGTGGCCTACCACGAGAAGTACCCCACCATCTACCACCTGAGAAAGAAACTGGTGGACAGCAC
CGACAAGGCCGACCTGCGGCTGATCTATCTGGCCCTGGCCCACATGATCAAGTTCCGGGGCCACTTCCTG
ATCGAGGGCGACCTGAACCCCGACAACAGCGACGTGGACAAGCTGTTCATCCAGCTGGTGCAGACCTACA
ACCAGCTGTTCGAGGAAAACCCCATCAACGCCAGCGGCGTGGACGCCAAGGCCATCCTGTCTGCCAGACT
GAGCAAGAGCAGACGGCTGGAAAATCTGATCGCCCAGCTGCCCGGCGAGAAGAAGAATGGCCTGTTCGGC
AACCTGATTGCCCTGAGCCTGGGCCTGACCCCCAACTTCAAGAGCAACTTCGACCTGGCCGAGGATGCCA
AACTGCAGCTGAGCAAGGACACCTACGACGACGACCTGGACAACCTGCTGGCCCAGATCGGCGACCAGTA
CGCCGACCTGTTTCTGGCCGCCAAGAACCTGTCCGACGCCATCCTGCTGAGCGACATCCTGAGAGTGAAC
ACCGAGATCACCAAGGCCCCCCTGAGCGCCTCTATGATCAAGAGATACGACGAGCACCACCAGGACCTGA
CCCTGCTGAAAGCTCTCGTGCGGCAGCAGCTGCCTGAGAAGTACAAAGAGATTTTCTTCGACCAGAGCAA
GAACGGCTACGCCGGCTACATCGATGGCGGAGCCAGCCAGGAAGAGTTCTACAAGTTCATCAAGCCCATC
CTGGAAAAGATGGACGGCACCGAGGAACTGCTCGTGAAGCTGAACAGAGAGGACCTGCTGCGGAAGCAGC
GGACCTTCGACAACGGCAGCATCCCCCACCAGATCCACCTGGGAGAGCTGCACGCCATTCTGCGGCGGCA
GGAAGATTTTTACCCATTCCTGAAGGACAACCGGGAAAAGATCGAGAAGATCCTGACCTTCCGCATCCCC
TACTACGTGGGCCCTCTGGCCAGGGGAAACAGCAGATTCGCCTGGATGACCAGAAAGAGCGAGGAAACCA
TCACCCCCTGGAACTTCGAGGAAGTGGTGGACAAGGGCGCCAGCGCCCAGAGCTTCATCGAGCGGATGAC
CAACTTCGATAAGAACCTGCCCAACGAGAAGGTGCTGCCCAAGCACAGCCTGCTGTACGAGTACTTCACC
GTGTACAACGAGCTGACCAAAGTGAAATACGTGACCGAGGGAATGAGAAAGCCCGCCTTCCTGAGCGGCG
AGCAGAAAAAAGCCATCGTGGACCTGCTGTTCAAGACCAACCGGAAAGTGACCGTGAAGCAGCTGAAAGA
GGACTACTTCAAGAAAATCGAGTGCTTCGACTCCGTGGAAATCTCCGGCGTGGAAGATCGGTTCAACGCC
TCCCTGGGCACATACCACGATCTGCTGAAAATTATCAAGGACAAGGACTTCCTGGACAATGAGGAAAACG
AGGACATTCTGGAAGATATCGTGCTGACCCTGACACTGTTTGAGGACAGAGAGATGATCGAGGAACGGCT
GAAAACCTATGCCCACCTGTTCGACGACAAAGTGATGAAGCAGCTGAAGCGGCGGAGATACACCGGCTGG
GGCAGGCTGAGCCGGAAGCTGATCAACGGCATCCGGGACAAGCAGTCCGGCAAGACAATCCTGGATTTCC
TGAAGTCCGACGGCTTCGCCAACAGAAACTTCATGCAGCTGATCCACGACGACAGCCTGACCTTTAAAGA
GGACATCCAGAAAGCCCAGGTGTCCGGCCAGGGCGATAGCCTGCACGAGCACATTGCCAATCTGGCCGGC
AGCCCCGCCATTAAGAAGGGCATCCTGCAGACAGTGAAGGTGGTGGACGAGCTCGTGAAAGTGATGGGCC
GGCACAAGCCCGAGAACATCGTGATCGAAATGGCCAGAGAGAACCAGACCACCCAGAAGGGACAGAAGAA
CAGCCGCGAGAGAATGAAGCGGATCGAAGAGGGCATCAAAGAGCTGGGCAGCCAGATCCTGAAAGAACAC
CCCGTGGAAAACACCCAGCTGCAGAACGAGAAGCTGTACCTGTACTACCTGCAGAATGGGCGGGATATGT
ACGTGGACCAGGAACTGGACATCAACCGGCTGTCCGACTACGATGTGGACCATATCGTGCCTCAGAGCTT
TCTGAAGGACGACTCCATCGATAACAAAGTGCTGACTCGGAGCGACAAGAACCGGGGCAAGAGCGACAAC
GTGCCCTCCGAAGAGGTCGTGAAGAAGATGAAGAACTACTGGCGCCAGCTGCTGAATGCCAAGCTGATTA
CCCAGAGGAAGTTCGACAATCTGACCAAGGCCGAGAGAGGCGGCCTGAGCGAACTGGATAAGGCCGGCTT
CATCAAGAGACAGCTGGTGGAAACCCGGCAGATCACAAAGCACGTGGCACAGATCCTGGACTCCCGGATG
AACACTAAGTACGACGAGAACGACAAACTGATCCGGGAAGTGAAAGTGATCACCCTGAAGTCCAAGCTGG
TGTCCGATTTCCGGAAGGATTTCCAGTTTTACAAAGTGCGCGAGATCAACAACTACCACCACGCCCACGA
CGCCTACCTGAACGCCGTCGTGGGAACCGCCCTGATCAAAAAGTACCCTAAGCTGGAAAGCGAGTTCGTG
TACGGCGACTACAAGGTGTACGACGTGCGGAAGATGATCGCCAAGAGCGAGCAGGAAATCGGCAAGGCTA
CCGCCAAGTACTTCTTCTACAGCAACATCATGAACTTTTTCAAGACCGAGATTACCCTGGCCAACGGCGA
GATCCGGAAGCGGCCTCTGATCGAGACAAACGGCGAAACAGGCGAGATCGTGTGGGATAAGGGCCGGGAC
TTTGCCACCGTGCGGAAAGTGCTGTCTATGCCCCAAGTGAATATCGTGAAAAAGACCGAGGTGCAGACAG
GCGGCTTCAGCAAAGAGTCTATCCTGCCCAAGAGGAACAGCGACAAGCTGATCGCCAGAAAGAAGGACTG
GGACCCTAAGAAGTACGGCGGCTTCGACAGCCCCACCGTGGCCTATTCTGTGCTGGTGGTGGCCAAAGTG
GAAAAGGGCAAGTCCAAGAAACTGAAGAGTGTGAAAGAGCTGCTGGGGATCACCATCATGGAAAGAAGCA
GCTTCGAGAAGAATCCCATCGACTTTCTGGAAGCCAAGGGCTACAAAGAAGTGAAAAAGGACCTGATCAT
CAAGCTGCCTAAGTACTCCCTGTTCGAGCTGGAAAACGGCCGGAAGAGAATGCTGGCCTCTGCCGGCGAA
CTGCAGAAGGGAAACGAACTGGCCCTGCCCTCCAAATATGTGAACTTCCTGTACCTGGCCAGCCACTATG
AGAAGCTGAAGGGCTCCCCCGAGGATAATGAGCAGAAACAGCTGTTTGTGGAACAGCACAAACACTACCT
GGACGAGATCATCGAGCAGATCAGCGAGTTCTCCAAGAGAGTGATCCTGGCCGACGCTAATCTGGACAAG
GTGCTGAGCGCCTACAACAAGCACAGAGACAAGCCTATCAGAGAGCAGGCCGAGAATATCATCCACCTGT
TTACCCTGACCAATCTGGGAGCCCCTGCCGCCTTCAAGTACTTTGACACCACCATCGACCGGAAGAGGTA
CACCAGCACCAAAGAGGTGCTGGACGCCACCCTGATCCACCAGAGCATCACCGGCCTGTACGAGACACGG
ATCGACCTGTCTCAGCTGGGAGGCGACGCCTATCCCTATGACGTGCCCGATTATGCCAGCCTGGGCAGCG
GCTCCCCCAAGAAAAAACGCAAGGTGGAAGATCCTAAGAAAAAGCGGAAAGTGGACGGCATTGGTAGTGG
GAGCAACGGCAGCAGCGGATCCAGCGAGCTGATTAAGGAGAACATGCACATGAAGCTGTACATGGAGGGC
ACCGTGGACAACCATCACTTCAAGTGCACATCCGAGGGCGAAGGCAAGCCCTACGAGGGCACCCAGACCA
TGAGAATCAAGGTGGTCGAGGGCGGCCCTCTCCCCTTCGCCTTCGACATCCTGGCTACTAGCTTCCTCTA
CGGCAGCAAGACCTTCATCAACCACACCCAGGGCATCCCCGACTTCTTCAAGCAGTCCTTCCCTGAGGGC
TTCACATGGGAGAGAGTCACCACATACGAAGACGGGGGCGTGCTGACCGCTACCCAGGACACCAGCCTCC
AGGACGGCTGCCTCATCTACAACGTCAAGATCAGAGGGGTGAACTTCACATCCAACGGCCCTGTGATGCA
GAAGAAAACACTCGGCTGGGAGGCCTTCACCGAGACGCTGTACCCCGCTGACGGCGGCCTGGAAGGCAGA
AACGACATGGCCCTGAAGCTCGTGGGCGGGAGCCATCTGATCGCAAACATCAAGACCACATATAGATCCA
AGAAACCCGCTAAGAACCTCAAGATGCCTGGCGTCTACTATGTGGACTACAGACTGGAAAGAATCAAGGA
GGCCAACAACGAGACCTACGTCGAGCAGCACGAGGTGGCAGTGGCCAGATACTGCGACCTCCCTAGCAAA
CTGGGGCACAAGCTTAATTAGTAACTAGCTTGACTGACTGAGATACAGCGTACCTTCAGCTCACAGACAT
GATAAGATACATTGATGAGTTTGGACAAACCACAACTAGAATGCAGTGAAAAAAATGCTTTATTTGTGAA
ATTTGTGATGCTATTGCTTTATTTGTAACCATTATAAGCTGCAATAAACAAGTTAACAACAACAATTGCA
TTCATTTTATGTTTCAGGTTCAGGGGGAGGTGTGGGAGGTTTTTTAAAGCAAGTAAAACCTCTACAAATG
TGGTATTGGCCCATCTCTATCGGTATCGTAGCATAACCCCTTGGGGCCTCTAAACGGGTCTTGAGGGGTT
TTTTGTGCCCCTCGGGCCGGATTGCTATCTACCGGCATTGGCGCAGAAAAAAATGCCTGATGCGACGCTG
CGCGTCTTATACTCCCACATATGCCAGATTCAGCAACGGATACGGCTTCCCCAACTTGCCCACTTCCATA
CGTGTCCTCCTTACCAGAAATTTATCCTTAAGGTCGTCAGCTATCCTGCAGGCGATCTCTCGATTTCGAT
CAAGACATTCCTTTAATGGTCTTTTCTGGACACCACTAGGGGTCAGAAGTAGTTCATCAAACTTTCTTCC
CTCCCTAATCTCATTGGTTACCTTGGGCTATCGAAACTTAATTAACCAGTCAAGTCAGCTACTTGGCGAG
ATCGACTTGTCTGGGTTTCGACTACGCTCAGAATTGCGTCAGTCAAGTTCGATCTGGTCCTTGCTATTGC
ACCCGTTCTCCGATTACGAGTTTCATTTAAATCATGTGAGCAAAAGGCCAGCAAAAGGCCAGGAACCGTA
AAAAGGCCGCGTTGCTGGCGTTTTTCCATAGGCTCCGCCCCCCTGACGAGCATCACAAAAATCGACGCTC
AAGTCAGAGGTGGCGAAACCCGACAGGACTATAAAGATACCAGGCGTTTCCCCCTGGAAGCTCCCTCGTG
CGCTCTCCTGTTCCGACCCTGCCGCTTACCGGATACCTGTCCGCCTTTCTCCCTTCGGGAAGCGTGGCGC
TTTCTCATAGCTCACGCTGTAGGTATCTCAGTTCGGTGTAGGTCGTTCGCTCCAAGCTGGGCTGTGTGCA
CGAACCCCCCGTTCAGCCCGACCGCTGCGCCTTATCCGGTAACTATCGTCTTGAGTCCAACCCGGTAAGA
CACGACTTATCGCCACTGGCAGCAGCCACTGGTAACAGGATTAGCAGAGCGAGGTATGTAGGCGGTGCTA
CAGAGTTCTTGAAGTGGTGGCCTAACTACGGCTACACTAGAAGAACAGTATTTGGTATCTGCGCTCTGCT
GAAGCCAGTTACCTTCGGAAAAAGAGTTGGTAGCTCTTGATCCGGCAAACAAACCACCGCTGGTAGCGGT
GGTTTTTTTGTTTGCAAGCAGCAGATTACGCGCAGAAAAAAAGGATCTCAA
Features (pLannotate 1.2.2; 18 found; start..end, strand, type, name):
    172..236     -  CDS            bla(M) (fragment): β-lactamase lacking the signal sequence; bla(M); allows cytosolic expression of β-lactamase
    500..1709    +  promoter       UbC promoter: human ubiquitin C promoter
   1713..2111    +  CDS            BSD: blasticidin S deaminase; Aspergillus terreus BSD; confers resistance to blasticidin
   2138..2186    +  polyA_signal   poly(A) signal: synthetic polyadenylation signal
   2452..3312    +  CDS            AmpR: β-lactamase; bla; confers resistance to ampicillin, carbenicillin, and related antibiotics
   3325..3461    +  terminator     rrnG terminator: transcription terminator from the E. coli ribosomal RNA rrnG operon (Albrechtsen et al., 1991)
   3613..3684    +  misc_feature   5' β-globin insulator: insulator upstream of the human β-globin locus (Farrell et al., 2002)
   3689..3735    -  terminator     T7 terminator: transcription terminator for bacteriophage T7 RNA polymerase
   3753..3801    -  polyA_signal   poly(A) signal: synthetic polyadenylation signal
   3942..5120    +  promoter       EF-1α promoter: strong constitutive promoter for human elongation factor EF-1α
   5374..9477    +  CDS            cas9: CAS9_STRP1 - Also known as csn1 From Streptococcus pyogenes serotype M1.
   9613..10310   +  CDS            TagBFP (fragment): monomeric blue fluorescent protein mammalian codon-optimized
  10363..10484   -  polyA_signal   SV40 poly(A) signal: SV40 polyadenylation signal
  10507..10576   -  CDS            large T antigen (fragment): large T antigen from SV40 (simian virus 40)
  10599..10645   +  terminator     T7 terminator: transcription terminator for bacteriophage T7 RNA polymerase
  10675..10811   +  terminator     rrnG terminator: transcription terminator from the E. coli ribosomal RNA rrnG operon (Albrechtsen et al., 1991)
  10856..10927   +  misc_feature   3' β-globin insulator: insulator downstream of the human β-globin locus (Farrell et al., 2002)
  11153..11741   -  rep_origin     ori: high-copy-number ColE1/pMB1/pBR322/pUC origin of replication
