[The description below was written by a language model from this plasmid's Addgene catalogue record and pLannotate feature annotations shown in this document.]
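Description:
pSA099 PGK1_IVS3-Cas9-BFP is an 11.7 kb mammalian expression and CRISPR plasmid built on the pPD008 backbone and catalogued as Cp36 donor DNA. It carries a Cp36 recombination site, so the cassette is evidently intended for recombinase-mediated integration into a matching site in the host cell genome. That site was not picked out by the automated annotation, so its position in the plasmid is not given. In bacteria the plasmid is maintained through a high-copy ColE1/pUC-type origin and an ampicillin resistance gene (AmpR).

The main payload is an EF-1α promoter driving Streptococcus pyogenes Cas9 followed in the same orientation by mammalian codon-optimised TagBFP, giving the Cas9-BFP product named in the record and allowing expression to be followed by blue fluorescence. According to the catalogue entry, the third intron of human PGK1 (IVS3) sits in the 5' UTR. The feature table does not label it, but there is an unannotated gap between the promoter and the Cas9 coding sequence where it could lie. An SV40 polyadenylation region follows the reporter. The transcription unit is bracketed by β-globin insulator elements, with T7 and rrnG terminators and a synthetic poly(A) signal at its borders, an arrangement that helps isolate it from neighbouring transcription and chromatin effects. A separate cassette uses the human ubiquitin C promoter to express blasticidin S deaminase with a synthetic poly(A) signal, allowing blasticidin selection of mammalian cells.

The construct is used for stable overexpression of Cas9, and comes from work testing whether including intron sequences reduces silencing of Cas9 transgenes.
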