Addgene plasmid #249149: pSA099 PGK1_IVS3-Cas9-BFP
Purpose: Overexpression of SpCas9-BFP with PGK1 IVS3 intron in 5' UTR and blasticidin resistance gene. Contains Cp36 recombination site.
Depositing lab: Michael Bassik. Depositing organization: Stanford University. Publication: Reduced Cas9 transgene silencing by incorporation of intron sequences. Arana S, Du PP, Vaughan-Jackson A, Enright N, Spees K, Valbuena R, Garcia CA, Nguyen T, Venida A, Seczynska M, Bintu L, Lehner PJ, Prolo LM, Bassik MC. Nat Commun. 2025 Nov 27;16(1):10656. doi: 10.1038/s41467-025-65669-0. PubMed 41309578.
Backbone
  Vector backbone: pPD008
  Vector type: Mammalian Expression, CRISPR ; Cp36 donor DNA
  Selectable markers: Blasticidin
Growth in bacteria
  Bacterial resistance: Ampicillin, 100 μg/mL
  Growth temperature: 30°C
  Growth strain: NEB Stable
  Copy number: High Copy
Gene/Insert
  Gene/Insert name: PGK1_IVS3-Cas9-TagBFP
  Species: H. sapiens (human); S. pyogenes Cas9, synthetic
  Mutation: PGK1 IVS3 intron
  Entrez Gene: PGK1 (a.k.a. HEL-S-68p, MIG10, PGKA)
  Promoter: EF1a
  Cloning method: Gibson Cloning
Terms and licenses: Academic/Nonprofit Terms; Industry Terms: Not Available to Industry
How to cite: pSA099 PGK1_IVS3-Cas9-BFP was a gift from Michael Bassik (Addgene plasmid # 249149 ; http://n2t.net/addgene:249149 ; RRID:Addgene_249149)
