>Addgene plasmid #249149 | pSA099 PGK1_IVS3-Cas9-BFP | depositor partial sequence | sequence record 491830 | PGK1 IVS3 intron
GTAAGTGCCAGGCTCTGGTGCTGGTAGACTTTGTGGCGGGGGAAGTTGTCAAGCACGTTGTTACTGGTTT
TTAACTTTCATACTGCTCAAGTGTCTTCATCTCTTCCTCTTCTCAG
